>Addgene plasmid #177303 | pYTSK65K_8G7 | addgene full sequence | sequence record 420441 | Addgene NGS Result
CTAGTCCCGGGTCCACATATCCACGGGCTGGCAAGGGAGCGCAGCGACCGCGCAGGGCGAAGCCCGGAGA
GCAAGCCCGTAGGGCGCCGCAGCCGCCGTAGGCGGTCACGACTTTGCGAAGCAAAGTCTAGTGAGTATAC
TCAAGCATTGAGTGGCCCGCCGGAGGCACCGCCTTGCGCTGCCCCCGTCGAGCCGGTTGGACACCAAAAG
GGAGGGGCAGGCATGGCGGCATACGCGATCATGCGATGCAAGAAGCTGGCGAAAATGGGCAACGTGGCGG
CCAGTCTCAAGCACGCCTACCGCGAGCGCGAGACGCCCAACGCTGACGCCAGCAGGACGCCAGAGAACGA
GCACTGGGCGGCCAGCAGCACCGATGAAGCGATGGGCCGACTGCGCGAGTTGCTGCCAGAGAAGCGGCGC
AAGGACGCTGTGTTGGCGGTCGAGTACGTCATGACGGCCAGCCCGGAATGGTGGAAGTCGGCCAGCCAAG
AACAGCAGGCGGCGTTCTTCGAGAAGGCGCACAAGTGGCTGGCGGACAAGTACGGGGCGGATCGCATCGT
GACGGCCAGCATCCACCGTGACGAAACCAGCCCGCACATGACCGCGTTCGTGGTGCCGCTGACGCAGGAC
GGCAGGCTGTCGGCCAAGGAGTTCATCGGCAACAAAGCGCAGATGACCCGCGACCAGACCACGTTTGCGG
CCGCTGTGGCCGATCTAGGGCTGCAACGGGGCATCGAGGGCAGCAAGGCACGTCACACGCGCATTCAGGC
GTTCTACGAGGCCCTGGAGCGGCCACCAGTGGGCCACGTCACCATCAGCCCGCAAGCGGTCGAGCCACGC
GCCTATGCACCGCAGGGATTGGCCGAAAAGCTGGGAATCTCAAAGCGCGTTGAGACGCCGGAAGCCGTGG
CCGACCGGCTGACAAAAGCGGTTCGGCAGGGGTATGAGCCTGCCCTACAGGCCGCCGCAGGAGCGCGTGA
GATGCGCAAGAAGGCCGATCAAGCCCAAGAGACGGCCCGAGACCTTCGGGAGCGCCTGAAGCCCGTTCTG
GACGCCCTGGGGCCGTTGAATCGGGATATGCAGGCCAAGGCCGCCGCGATCATCAAGGCCGTGGGCGAAA
AGCTGCTGACGGAACAGCGGGAAGTCCAGCGCCAGAAACAGGCCCAGCGCCAGCAGGAACGCGGGCGCGC
ACATTTCCCCGAATGTGGGCGGACAAAATAGTTGGGAACTGGGAGGGGTGGAAATGGAGTTTTTAAGGAT
TATTTAGGGAAGAGTGACAAAATAGATGGGAACTGGGTGTAGCGTCGTAAGCTAATACGAAAATTAAAAA
TGACAAAATAGTTTGGAACTAGATTTCACTTATCTGGTTTATCTGCAGCACTCAACAGATCTCCGTCTAC
TTGCGACACCTCTCTTAAGGTAGCTGGACCGGATTCGGGTCTAGCCTATATCGTCAATCCGTTGATCTAT
GTCGGGTGCGGAGAAAGAGGTAATGAAATGGGCGATCGCCCACAGCTTACACAGACCTAATCGTAGAGTT
CCTAGTAATACTTAGTGGCTCGTTACCTCGTTCTTCCAGGCCAGGGGGCCGTACGCGCTCGGCGAACAGT
ATAAGCAGATTCGACTCACTAGGGATAACAGGGTAATCTCTGGGTATCGACTCAATCTCGCGCTATTGTG
CTATATCCGTGGACGGTTGCGGTCAATTCTGTCGGAAAATCAACGGATACGAACAATTACTCGCGACTTC
CTCAATACGTGCTGCAAAACTTTAGAAGGAGATATACCATGTTACGTCCTGTAGAAACCCCAACCCGTGA
AATCAAAAAACTCGACGGCCTGTGGGCATTCAGTCTGGATCGCGAAAACTGTGGAATTGATCAGCGTTGG
TGGGAAAGCGCGTTACAAGAAAGCCGGGCAATTGCTGTGCCAGGCAGTTTTAACGATCAGTTCGCCGATG
CAGATATTCGTAATTATGCGGGCAACGTCTGGTATCAGCGCGAAGTCTTTATACCGAAAGGTTGGGCAGG
CCAGCGTATCGTGCTGCGTTTCGATGCGGTCACTCATTACGGCAAAGTGTGGGTCAATAATCAGGAAGTG
ATGGAGCATCAGGGCGGCTATACGCCATTTGAAGCCGATGTCACGCCGTATGTTATTGCCGGGAAAAGTG
TACGTATCACCGTTTGTGTGAACAACGAACTGAACTGGCAGACTATCCCGCCGGGAATGGTGATTACCGA
CGAAAACGGCAAGAAAAAGCAGTCTTACTTCCATGATTTCTTTAACTATGCCGGGATCCATCGCAGCGTA
ATGCTCTACACCACGCCGAACACCTGGGTGGACGATATCACCGTGGTGACGCATGTCGCGCAAGACTGTA
ACCACGCGTCTGTTGACTGGCAGGTGGTGGCCAATGGTGATGTCAGCGTTGAACTGCGTGATGCGGATCA
ACAGGTGGTTGCAACTGGACAAGGCACTAGCGGGACTTTGCAAGTGGTGAATCCGCACCTCTGGCAACCG
GGTGAAGGTTATCTCTATGAACTGTGCGTCACAGCCAAAAGCCAGACAGAGTGTGATATCTACCCGCTTC
GCGTCGGCATCCGGTCAGTGGCAGTGAAGGGCGAACAGTTCCTGATTAACCACAAACCGTTCTACTTTAC
TGGCTTTGGTCGTCATGAAGATGCGGACTTGCGTGGCAAAGGATTCGATAACGTGCTGATGGTGCACGAC
CACGCATTAATGGACTGGATTGGGGCCAACTCCTACCGTACCTCGCATTACCCTTACGCTGAAGAGATGC
TCGACTGGGCAGATGAACATGGCATCGTGGTGATTGATGAAACTGCTGCTGTCGGCTTTAACCTCTCTTT
AGGCATTGGTTTCGAAGCGGGCAACAAGCCGAAAGAACTGTACAGCGAAGAGGCAGTCAACGGGGAAACT
CAGCAAGCGCACTTACAGGCGATTAAAGAGCTGATAGCGCGTGACAAAAACCACCCAAGCGTGGTGATGT
GGAGTATTGCCAACGAACCGGATACCCGTCCGCAAGGTGCACGGGAATATTTCGCGCCACTGGCGGAAGC
AACGCGTAAACTCGACCCGACGCGTCCGATCACCTGCGTCAATGTAATGTTCTGCGACGCTCACACCGAT
ACCATCAGCGATCTCTTTGATGTGCTGTGCCTGAACCGTTATTACGGATGGTATGTCCAAAGCGGCGATT
TGGAAACGGCAGAGAAGGTACTGGAAAAAGAACTTCTGGCCTGGCAGGAGAAACTGCATCAGCCGATTAT
CATCACCGAATACGGCGTGGATACGTTAGCCGGGCTGCACTCAATGTACACCGACATGTGGAGTGAAGAG
TATCAGTGTGCATGGCTGGATATGTATCACCGCGTCTTTGATCGCGTCAGCGCCGTCGTCGGTGAACAGG
TATGGAATTTCGCCGATTTTGCGACCTCGCAAGGCATATTGCGCGTTGGCGGTAACAAGAAAGGGATCTT
CACTCGCGACCGCAAACCGAAGTCGGCGGCTTTTCTGCTGCAAAAACGCTGGACTGGCATGAACTTCGGT
GAAAAACCGCAGCAGGGAGGCAAACAATGACGCGCGCGTAACTATAACGGTCCTAAGGTAGCGAGCTTAC
TTGTGCTGTTGTGTAAGGACACGCTTAACCCAGAGAATTCCAGCGACCTATTCTACGACTACGCGTCCAT
GGCTCGAGGAGCTCGGTACCGCCCCACTACCCGATTTATCAAGATTTGGCGGAGAGTCCCATTGACATAA
GCCTGTTCGGTTCGTAAACTGTAATGCAAGTAGCGTATGCGCTCACGCAACTGGTCCAGAACCTTGACCG
AACGCAGCGGTGGTAACGGCGCAGTGGCGGTTTTCATGGCTTGTTATGACTGTTTTTTTGTACAGTCTAT
GCCTCGGGCATCCAAGCAGCAAGCGCGTTACGCCGTGGGTCGATGTTTGATGTTATGGAGCAGCAACGAT
GTTACGCAGCAGCAACGATGTTACGCAGCAGGGCAGTCGCCCTAAAACAAAGTTAGGTGGCTCAAGTATG
GGCATCATTCGCACATGTAGGCTCGGCCCTGACCAAGTCAAATCCATGCGGGCTGCTCTTGATCTTTTCG
GTCGTGAGTTCGGAGACGTAGCCACCTACTCCCAACATCAGCCGGACTCCGATTACCTCGGGAACTTGCT
CCGTAGTAAGACATTCATCGCGCTTGCTGCCTTCGACCAAGAAGCGGTTGTTGGCGCTCTCGCGGCTTAC
GTTCTGCCCAAGTTTGAGCAGCCGCGTAGTGAGATCTATATCTATGATCTCGCAGTCTCCGGCGAGCACC
GGAGGCAGGGCATTGCCACCGCGCTCATCAATCTCCTCAAGCATGAGGCCAACGCGCTTGGTGCTTATGT
GATCTACGTGCAAGCAGATTACGGTGACGATCCCGCAGTGGCTCTCTATACAAAGTTGGGCATACGGGAA
GAAGTGATGCACTTTGATATCGACCCAAGTACCGCCACCTAAGTCGACTGGCAAACAGCTATTATGGGTA
TTATGGGTGTGTATCCAGAACGACGGATCTTGACGCAATTTGGCGTGGCTCTCTTAAGGTAGCCCTCCGA
CCAATTGAGGTGCGCTCTGACCGATCAGTTTAGTCACTCTTCCCCATAAACCATTTCCAAGAATCTTTGT
GCTTCCTCAGTTATCCGCTCTTTAGATAACGTTGCACTTCTTAATAATCGCCAGCGCCTAAGCTCAACAT
CTTCCTGTTTAAGCTTAATAAAAGCTTGGCTAATCCGTCTAATTTGATAATCTTCCACACTCTCTGAGTA
ACGCTTTAAGCAAAGCGCTACCAAAGGCAGTTTCTGTAGATTTTTTGCAAGAGAGGTTCCGTTAGGAGTT
TGCTTTAACAGCCAGCTCGATGTCGCTCTTGGGTGATCAAGGCTACTATCTAGACGCTTTATGATTCTTA
ATAGTTGTCGTACAGCAATTCGATCTCTTTGGTTCCAATCAACTCTAGGGGCGGGTGCCAGACGCTCTTG
TTGATGCTGTTGATTCCAGTGAACTAGCCAATCCCTGTCATGTCGGTAAAGCCAAGCGTATAGCACCCCA
CCCTCTAAAGACTGTCTTGCCGCCTTAATTCCTTGGTATTTATGCACTAGTTGCTGCCAGTCTTTATGCT
TAACAGATAAATCTTCAGAGTTAGGTTGCACAGACTGGCTAACAGGTCTTGTCGTTATAGAGTGCTCAGT
AAGAGCACTTGCCTGCTGTAGCGCTTCTATAACCGTTAGTTTTGGCAATAAGGCTTGCCACACAATACTA
TGCTGTAAATAACTAAAGGCTTTTCTATGCTTACGGAATATACTTTTCAGCCAACACGTGTCCTTGTTCT
CTGCCAACTTTAAATCCAGTTTCTCTAGTGCCTCATCACTAAAAGTCTGCCTCACTCTCTCCGCCACCAA
GTCATGACGAATGTGCTTGCTTTTGGTTAGCCCTAGATCCTGCGCTAAGCGCTGATAAAACAGCGTCCAC
TGCTCAAGGCTTGGGGAAAGCTCTTGCGCTCGTGGAGCATCTAACAGAGGGGCTATATAAGCAGCTAGTG
CTGTTAATTGAGATAGGGAGTCTTTGGGGTAGTCTGAAAGCAGCTCAGTATGACCCAAAGCCCAAAATTG
ATGTCGGTGATCATCTACAGCTCTATCAAAGAAGACTAAAGCACCGTGTTTTGGACAATATGGCAAAGCG
GGCAAATACCAATCTCGTTGCCAAAAGGCTTCCCCATACCTATTTAGCTGAAGAGCAACGCAATCAGGGC
AGTATCTAAAGCGGTTATCGCTCTTAACTCTAGAAGCAGCGACTCCTAGCATTAAATGCACCGCACCTTG
CGCTTGGTACTCCATTAACCGAATAGCTTCGTCTCGGCGCTCCTTGCCTACAAACGGAGCATATAAAGGG
AATAAGGTATGCTCATAAATAAGCTGCTGAACAGCGTAACGTCCTGTTTGATGTAGATGTCTTGCTATCA
CACCTAAATGCGAGGGCAGACCTAAGGTAGCGACCACCTTGCGGTTGCCATACACCTCATCCAACAGCTG
CTTAGGACTAACAATCCCTTGATAAACGCCTGCCCGTGCAATAGTGCTATAAATCAGCTCATTCGAGTAC
GGAACAGGAAAGTTTCTCATGGCTAACCTGCTTGTTTAAATAAGCTCGCCATATCCACTATTACCCCTTT
CCCTTTTAACCGTTCATGCATGGTTTTTTCAGGTTGGCGTTGTGAATAGATATAACGTAAATCCGTATCA
GGCAAGCTATCCCAGTCGCTGGGCTTGACTACCTTTATAGCCGAAACCTTTTTACTCTTGGAGGGCTTTT
CTAGTTCTGACACTACCGTTTCGCCTTCCATCAACCACTGCAAAACAAGAGGCAGTAACTTTTGTCTTGT
CATCGTTGGATTCTGGCTAAACGCTTTTTTAATAGTGGGAATTAACAGGCTTGAATCGTAATCCTCTTTC
AGCATCAGATATAAATGACGCTGATCTTCGGTATCTAACTCTTGAAGGGCTTTTTCTTCTGGTGTTTGTT
CTTGTATCGCTGCGATATCTAGCTGAAGTTGGATTAACCGTTTATCAATCTCGGGAACGACTAGATCAGA
ATAACGAGCAATGCGTTCTGGGATACCCGAGCGTAATGCCTCTAGCATGGGGTGCACAGGCTTTAACTCA
TCTTGATACACTTGCCGCAATAAACCAGCGGTAATACGCTCATTGCCTAAAGCTAGCGCACGGAGCTGAG
CGAGTACAAAAAGTTTTACTACAATGTCCATCACTCCTTGGCTTAGCTCATACCACACATCACGGACCTC
ATCCGATAACAGCGCATCTTTGCGTTGTAAAAGCTGTAATTGCCAAAGATTATCCGTAAAAGCGATCCAC
TCTTGATTGGGCTTTCCACGTTGCGTTTGTTGTATAGGATCCCAGAATATAGCTCCAAACCCTGCCCCTC
TACGTGCAGACCGCAAATCAGCCTCAAAAATCTCTCGTGCTTTAGGGGTACCAATCAACATCACTGGTAC
GCCAATAATATTCACCATCGTCACAAAAAAGTTCAGCATCTCTTGAGATCCACCCGAACGAGAGCGGCTT
AAATGCTGAATTTCATCAATAACCAACAACCCTAAAGCATGTGCATTGGCTATTTGCGACATCAAAGCCA
ACATGGTTTCTATACCATGACGTTTTAAGCCATAACGACGCTCATAGTTCGAGCCCAAGGCTCGATCCAA
CGCTCTGAAAAAATTCAAGCAGATTTCTTTTAGCGAACCATTATGCGAGCAGTCTATTTTCAAATACACC
ACCTGCTCTACATTGAGTTCACGATGGTAAATCACCTGAGGATACGTGGCTAGAATACGATGAAGAGAGG
TCGTCTTCCCACTACCAGAACAACCAATTAACAATAAGCTTTGTGCCGTAGATCGTGCCTCCTCAAAGCG
AAATGTCTCCAACTCTCCCGTTTGAACACGCTCATAACCATTTTGTAAATGCTTTTGTAAATCTCCTGTT
TTAGGATTTCTGCCTACGTAGCCACCTCGAATCATGACCGAAATACGCTCACTTAGTAGCAAATGCGTAC
CTAATGGCTGAAAATAGTCATCTGGAATACGACAAATGGTATGAGCTCTGATAACACGGGACTTTTGCAA
GTCAGAGGAAGTAAGCTGTAAAGAGGATTTCAGTGATGCAGCACTATTCACTGACTCTTGTAATGGTGGT
AAGGCCTCGATAAAAGGATTATCACGATAAGCCTCTACCCCCGTATCACGATAAACTGCTTGAATCCGGG
TAGCACTCATGACTCATCCTTTTCTGGTGGATCCTGAAATAATTCAGGCACGTATGTGGGTAGGCTGTAA
TCTTCTTGATCATCCGCTTCCACTGCGTTGAAAGGAATAACTTTAGCCTCATCACCTGAAGAGCTTGGCT
TCAAATGCTCCGCACGTTTTTTACGCTCCGAGGTCACGGCTTCTTTTTTATTAGTTTTAATCTGCTTAAT
GCGTGTTGATTTGGGCTCAGTAGTACTGGGCGTTAACTTATTCGCTTTCTGAATGGTTTGCTGAATAAAC
GCCTCAAGCTCCCTGCGTTTAGTTAACTCATCCTGCTTCGCATTGGCTTTATTGTGTTTTTCTTGTGCTT
GTATATCCCAAACCTCCCAAAATGAGAGACCTTTAAACTGCCGACTACGTTCCGTCAGATTACAGCGCCA
AAATACACGGCTGCCAACTTGCGGAAACAAATAAATCGTATCAACCAGCACTGGGTCATAAGCCGCTTCT
AAATGTTGAGGTCTAGCTATATCAGTGCTCCGCTGCAACCAACCCTCACGCAGAATCTCTGACCCCGAGT
AATACAAACCCCACAAATTAACGCCAAATGAAGAAATAGAGACCTTTCGGCGAGGCAGTAACGCTACTCG
CAACTGCTCTTGCTCCACAGCCCTTAAACTACCTGTACGATGCTGCATACCCCATTGCCATAGCTGGACA
GGAATAGACGGTAAATCTGTAGGAAAATCAGCATCTCGATCGTATTTATCCATCACCAGATGGTTATTTC
TGAATAAGATCGTACGCAAAATAATTTGTGTGAACTCAAATACCGACAGAGATGCATCTAACCTATAGTC
TGTTTCACCATGGCTTTTGATCCGACTGCCCTCTACAATGCCAGGTGCAAAGGACTTAAACTCGGCTTGT
AGTGTTCTAAAAGTGCTTTCCACTATGCCTTTAGCATCGCCACGTCTAGGTGGAGCACTTTCCACTCGCA
CATTAAAACTAGAAACTAAGGCTTCGACCTGATGACTCATTAATTCGCCACGGTCCGCTAGCAACACATC
TGGCAAACCTACACACGGCCAGTCTGAGCTACTAATCTCAATATCATGCTGGGCACAAATGGCCGTTTTG
TCAGAGCAAGCATTTACAAAAGCCTGCATCGCCACCACATAAGACGGATTTTCAAAGCCGATATAAAAGC
CCGTGATCATCCGACTAAACACATCAATCACAATGTAAAGCGTTGGTCTTCCTATGATTTTTTGGCGATC
ATGATGATCCACTAAATAAATATCAGCAATCGTGGCATCAATCTCATAACGACTCCCAGGGCCTAACGCC
TGAGAAGTGGCTGTACTACTTAAGGGTCGTACGTCTTTTTTATATACCCCTGCTTTAACTCTAGACTTTA
AGCGCTGAGCTTTAGGGTATTCTCGATCATAAAAATAACGAAACTGACGTAGTGTTGGGTAATCCTCTTG
GGGAATGCGAGGAAAATACTGAGCAAACAAGTCCACAAATCGTCTATAGGCAACGGTGGTCTTTGTACCT
TTTTGATTTAACAGGTGCTTTTCTATGGTCAACCTAAAAAGGCGTTCAATCTCGGGCGTTACCTTGGTTC
CTTCACCCTTACCATATTCTCTGGCTCGGCCAATCTTTGCTGTTCCTGTCGCTGAACGTCTTTCCCCTGG
TGCACCGCTGTTTTTGTAGTCAGGAATTAATGCATTAGGCGTTTGACCACGCTGCCAGTAACGGCGTAAC
AACTTATAAACTGTAGCCTTAGTAACCTTATGTTCTTGGACCACATGCTCAACGAGTTCGCTTCTGACTT
TAGGGTCGAAACGATCCTTACTATTAATAATAGGAAGAATTTTTCGATAATCCTCCTCGCGCTTCTGGAA
GCTGACAGAATCTACAGACGGCTCTTCTAAATCAAGATGTACATAAGGGTCATCAGTTCTAACTAAGCGG
CCTTCATCTAAATACTGCATTAGCAACAACTCAGCCCTAGCTTGTGGAACTCCTTTATCAGCGCTTATTT
GCATCCAGACAACTTGGCCATCCTCTATAGCCAAAATGCGATACGGATCATTATCAAATAGCACAACCTC
ATTAATTTGCCACATAGCGCAACTCCTCCATATTCACTACTTGGCTAATACAGAGATCTGCACACTTATT
TGCCCTGAAAGACTTATAAATATTGAACTTAATAAAACCATTTGCGGTTAAGGCTCGTATCTCACTCAAT
GTTTTGCCTAACTCCAAATCATAAGCAATATCAACCTGCTTACAGACATTGATAATGTTTTCATCTCCTT
TTTCTTGCAGGATATGGGCCAATGGGGATAGTTGTGCTAAAAGCTCCGCAGAAACTTCTTCTGTTTTCAC
TGAATAAAGCCATTCAATATTTTCTTTTACTACGGGATTTATTTCTTTATCAGTAAAAATGAACCAAGGA
ATTTGCTTTTGCTGCCAATAGCGACGCTCTAGTTCTAGTTTTTCTAAGGTACGCTCGTCTTGTAAGGCTG
CTGCAGGTTTGACTTGAATAGCAAACTGCTCAAAAGGACCATCTTTGCAGTCCACTAAAAAATCAGTAGA
CATAACCTGATCTACACCACGAATAACAGGATGCTTAATACCACTATCTATTGCAATCTGCCTGGTATCA
CTAGGTAATAAGGGGAACTGCTCGCGTATATCTAGCACGCTGCTCTCCCACTCAAGACTGAGAAAAACAG
CAAGCTCTAAGTCAGATAGCAAATGATGGACTCGTCCCGTCTTATGAGAATAAATACGGTGGGAACGACC
TGAAGAAGGAACTTCTTGTACTGTTAGCCATGGAATATAGTCTTTACCATGCCCTTGGCCACGCCCCTCT
TTAATACGACGGGCAATTTGCACTTCAGAAAATGAAGAGTTTGCTTTAGCCATAACAAAAGTCCAGTATG
CTTTTTCACAGCATAACTGGACTGATTTCAGTTTACAACTATTCTGTCTAGTTTAAGACTTTATTGTCAT
AGTTTAGATCTATTTTGTTCAGTTTAAGACTTTATTGTCCGCCCACACCCGCTTACGCAGGGCATCCATT
TATTACTCAACCGTAACCGATTTTGCCAGGTTACGCGGCTGGTCAACGTCGGTGCCTTTGATCAGCGCGA
CATGGTAAGCCAGCAGCTGCAGCGGAACGGTGTAGAAGATCGGTGCAATCACCTCTTCCACATGCGGCAT
CTCGACCCGGGACTAGTTGGTGTGGAAGTCCTAATATCGGTGATCAATATAGTGGTTGACATGCTGGCTA
GTCAACATTGAGCCTTTTGATCATGCAAATATATTACGGTATTTTACAATCAAATATCAAACTTAACTAT
TGACTTTATAACTTATTTAGGTGGTAACATTCTTATAAAAAAGAAAAAAATTACTGCAAAACAGTACTAG
CTTTTAACTTGTATCCTAGGTTATCTATGCTGTCTCACCATAGAGAATATTACCTATTTCAGAATGTATG
TCCATGATTCGCCGGGTAAATACATATAATACACAAATCTGGCTTAATAAAGTCTATAATATATCTCATA
AAGAAGTGCTAAATTGGCTAGTGCTATATATTTTTAAGAAAATTTCTTTTGACTAAGTCCATATCGACTT
TGTAAAAGTTCACATTAGCATACATATATTACACGAGCCAGAAATAGTAACTTTTGCCTAAATCACAAAT
TGCAAAATTTAATTGCTTGCAAAAGGTCACATGCTTATAATCAACTTTTTTAAAAATTTAAAATACTTTT
TTATTTTTTATTTTTAAACATAAATGAAATAATTTATTTATTGTTTATGATTACCGAAACATAAAACCTG
CTCAAGAAAAAGAAACTGTTTTGTCCTTGGAAAAAAAGCACTACCTAGGAGCGGCCAAAATGCCGAGGCT
TTCATAGCTTAAACTCTTTACAGAAAATAGGCATTATAGATCAGTTCGAGTTTTCTTATTCTTCCTTCCG
GTTTTATCGTCACAGTTTTACAGTAAATAAGTATCACCTCTTAGAGTTAACCTATACTAAAATTTATGCC
AGTTAACTATGAGATAAGCAAGTATCATCTCATTTCATTACCTGAAGTCGAGTAAACAGAAAATCCAATT
GTTGATGAACCTCAATGACTTAGAACTATCTATCGGCAGATCATATAAAGAGGATTTAGGTACTCGAGAA
CGCTCCGTACATGCAGCTAAACCTCCAAGCATCTCTAACTTGGGTAGTGCTTTCTCCACCATTTTCTGTG
CTTGCTCCTTCGTGGCAAGTCCAGCCCATAATGCCCAGAATGTAGTTGCGGATTCGTATGACGTTCTGTG
CTTGATTTTTGTGTTGTAGTCAAAGAAAAGGTCCGGTTAAACGGATCTCGCATTGATGAGGCAACGCTAA
TTATCAACATATAGATTGTTATCTATCTGCATGAACACGAAATCTTTACTTGACGACTTGAGGCTGATGG
TGTTTATGCAAAGAAACCACTGTGTTTAATATGTGTCACTGTTTGATATTACTGTCAGCGTAGAAGATAA
TAGTAAAAGCGGTTAATAAGTGTATTTGAGATAAGTGTGATAAAGTTTTTACAGCGAAAAGACGATAAAT
ACAAGAAAATGATTACGAGGATACGGAGAGAGGTATGTACATGTGTATTTATATACTAAGCTGCCGGCGG
TTGTTTGCAAGACCGAGAAAAGGCTAGCAAGAATCGGGTCATTGTAGCGTATGCGCCTGTGAACATTCTC
TTCAACAAGTTTGATTCCATTGCGGTGAAATGGTAAAAGTCAACCCCCTGCGATGTATATTTTCCTGTAC
AATCAATCAAAAAGCCAAATGATTTAGCATTATCTTTACATCTTGTTATTTTACAGATTTTATGTTTAGA
TCTTTTATGCTTGCTTTTCAAAAGGCCTGCAGGCAAGTGCACAAACAATACTTAAATAAATACTACTCAG
TAATAACCTATTTCTTAGCATTTTTGACGAAATTTGCTATTTTGTTAGAGTCTTTTACACCATTTGTCTC
CACACCTCCGCTTACATCAACACCAATAACGCCATTTAATCTAAGCGCATCACCAACATTTTCTGGCGTC
AGTCCACCAGCTAACATAAAATGTTGCCTCGCGCGTTTCGGTGATGACGGTGAAAACCTCTGACACATGC
AGCTCCCGGAGACGGTCACAGCTTGTCTGTAAGCGGATGCCGGGAGCAGACAAGCCCGTCAGGGCGCGTC
AGCGGGTGTTGGCGGGTGTCGGGGCGCAGCCATGACCCAGTCACGTAGCGATAGCGGAGTGTATACTGGC
TTAACTATGCGGCATCAGAGCAGATTGTACTGAGAGTGCACCATATGCGGTGTGAAATACCGCACAGATG
CGTAAGGAGAAAATACCGCATCAGGCGCTCTTCCGCTTCCTCGCTCACTGACTCGCTGCGCTCGGTCGTT
CGGCTGCGGCGAGCGGTATCAGCTCACTCAAAGGCGGTAATACGGTTATCCACAGAATCAGGGGATAACG
CAGGAAAGAACATGTGAGCAAAAGGCCAGCAAAAGGCCAGGAACCGTAAAAAGGCCGCGTTGCTGGCGTT
TTTCCATAGGCTCCGCCCCCCTGACGAGCATCACAAAAATCGACGCTCAAGTCAGAGGTGGCGAAACCCG
ACAGGACTATAAAGATACCAGGCGTTTCCCCCTGGAAGCTCCCTCGTGCGCTCTCCTGTTCCGACCCTGC
CGCTTACCGGATACCTGTCCGCCTTTCTCCCTTCGGGAAGCGTGGCGCTTTCTCATAGCTCACGCTGTAG
GTATCTCAGTTCGGTGTAGGTCGTTCGCTCCAAGCTGGGCTGTGTGCACGAACCCCCCGTTCAGCCCGAC
CGCTGCGCCTTATCCGGTAACTATCGTCTTGAGTCCAACCCGGTAAGACACGACTTATCGCCACTGGCAG
CAGCCACTGGTAACAGGATTAGCAGAGCGAGGTATGTAGGCGGTGCTACAGAGTTCTTGAAGTGGTGGCC
TAACTACGGCTACACTAGAAGGACAGTATTTGGTATCTGCGCTCTGCTGAAGCCAGTTACCTTCGGAAAA
AGAGTTGGTAGCTCTTGATCCGGCAAACAAACCACCGCTGGTAGCGGTGGTTTTTTTGTTTGCAAGCAGC
AGATTACGCGCAGAAAAAAAGGATCTCAAGAAGATCCTTTGATCTTTTCTACGGGGTCTGACGCTCAGTG
GAACGAAAACTCACGTTAAGGGATTTTGGTCATGAGATTATCAAAAAGGATCTTCACCTAGATCCTTTTA
AATTAAAAATGAAGTTTTAAATCAATCTAAAGTATATATGAGTAAACTTGGTCTGACAGGAGCTCGCTCA
GAAGAACTCGTCAAGAAGGCGATAGAAGGCGATGCGCTGCGAATCGGGAGCGGCGATACCGTAAAGCACG
AGGAAGCGGTCAGCCCATTCGCCGCCAAGCTCTTCAGCAATATCACGGGTAGCCAACGCTATGTCCTGAT
AGCGGTCCGCCACACCCAGCCGGCCACAGTCGATGAATCCAGAAAAGCGGCCATTTTCCACCATGATATT
CGGCAAGCAGGCATCGCCATGGGTCACGACGAGATCCTCGCCGTCGGGCATCCGCGCCTTGAGCCTGGCG
AACAGTTCGGCTGGCGCGAGCCCCTGATGCTCTTCGTCCAGATCATCCTGATCGACAAGACCGGCTTCCA
TCCGAGTACGTGCTCGCTCGATGCGATGTTTCGCTTGGTGGTCGAATGGGCAGGTAGCCGGATCAAGCGT
ATGCAGCCGCCGCATTGCATCAGCCATGATGGATACTTTCTCGGCAGGAGCAAGGTGAGATGACAGGAGA
TCCTGCCCCGGCACTTCGCCCAATAGCAGCCAGTCCCTTCCCGCTTCAGTGACAACGTCGAGCACAGCTG
CGCAAGGAACGCCCGTCGTGGCCAGCCACGATAGCCGCGCTGCCTCGTCTTGGAGTTCATTCAGGGCACC
GGACAGGTCGGTCTTGACAAAAAGAACCGGGCGCCCCTGCGCTGACAGCCGGAACACGGCGGCATCAGAG
CAGCCGATTGTCTGTTGTGCCCAGTCATAGCCGAATAGCCTCTCCACCCAAGCGGCCGGAGAACCTGCGT
GCAATCCATCTTGTTCAATCATGCGAAACGATCCTCATCCTGTCTCTTGATCAGATCTTGATCCCCTGCG
CCATCAGATCCTTGGCGGCAAGAAAGCCATCCAGTTTACTTTGCAGGGCTTCCCAACCTTACCAGAGGGC
GCCCCAGCTGGCAATTCCGGTTCGCTTGCTGTCCATAAAACCGCCCAGTCTAGCTATCGCCATGTAAGCC
CACTGCAAGCTACCTGCTTTCTCTTTGCGCTTGCGTTTTCCCTTGTCCAGATAGCCCAGTAGCTGACATT
CATCCGGGCGATCGATGGAAGCCGGCGGCACCTCGCTAACGGATTCACCACTCCAAGAATTGGAGCCAAT
CAATTCTTGCGGAGAACTGTGAATGCGCAAACCAACCCTTGGCAGAACATATCCATCGCGTCCGCCATCT
CCAGCAGCCGCACGCGGCGCATCGGGGGGGGGGGGGGGGGTTTCAATTCATCATTTTTTTTTTATTCTTT
TTTTTGATTTCGGTTTCCTTGAAATTTTTTTGATTCGGTAATCTCCGAACAGAAGGAAGAACGAAGGAAG
GAGCACAGACTTAGATTGGTATATATACGCATATGTAGTGTTGAAGAAACATGAAATTGCCCAGTATTCT
TAACCCAACTGCACAGAACAAAAACCTGCAGGAAACGAAGATAAATCATGTCGAAAGCTACATATAAGGA
ACGTGCTGCTACTCATCCTAGTCCTGTTGCTGCCAAGCTATTTAATATCATGCACGAAAAGCAAACAAAC
TTGTGTGCTTCATTGGATGTTCGTACCACCAAGGAATTACTGGAGTTAGTTGAAGCATTAGGTCCCAAAA
TTTGTTTACTAAAAACACATGTGGATATCTTGACTGATTTTTCCATGGAGGGCACAGTTAAGCCGCTAAA
GGCATTATCCGCCAAGTACAATTTTTTACTCTTCGAAGACAGAAAATTTGCTGACATTGGTAATACAGTC
AAATTGCAGTACTCTGCGGGTGTATACAGAATAGCAGAATGGGCAGACATTACGAATGCACACGGTGTGG
TGGGCCCAGGTATTGTTAGCGGTTTGAAGCAGGCGGCAGAAGAAGTAACAAAGGAACCTAGAGGCCTTTT
GATGTTAGCAGAATTGTCATGCAAGGGCTCCCTATCTACTGGAGAATATACTAAGGGTACTGTTGACATT
GCGAAGAGCGACAAAGATTTTGTTATCGGCTTTATTGCTCAAAGAGACATGGGTGGAAGAGATGAAGGTT
ACGATTGGTTGATTATGACACCCGGTGTGGGTTTAGATGACAAGGGAGACGCATTGGGTCAACAGTATAG
AACCGTGGATGATGTGGTCTCTACAGGATCTGACATTATTATTGTTGGAAGAGGACTATTTGCAAAGGGA
AGGGATGCTAAGGTAGAGGGTGAACGTTACAGAAAAGCAGGCTGGGAAGCATATTTGAGAAGATGCGGCC
AGCAAAACTAAAAAACTGTATTATAAGTAAATGCATGTATACTAAACTCACAAATTAGAGCTTCAATTTA
ATTATATCAGTTATTACCCGGGAATCTCGGTCGTAATGATTTTTATAATGACGAAAAAAAAAAAATTGGA
AAGAAAACCCCCCCCCCCCGCAGCGTTGGGTCCTGGCCACGGGTGCGCATGATCGTGCTCCTGTCGTTGA
GGACCCGGCTAGGCTGGCGGGGTTGCCTTACTGGTTAGCAGAATGAATCACCGATACGCGAGCGAACGTG
AAGCGACTGCTGCTGCAAAACGTCTGCGACCTGAGCAACAACATGAATGGTCTTCGGTTTCCGTGTTTCG
TAAAGTCTGGAAACGCGGAAGTCAGCGCCCTGCACCATTATGTTCCGGATCTGCATCGCAGGATGCTGCT
GGCTACCCTGTGGAACACCTACATCTGTATTAACGAAGCGCTGGCATTGACCCTGAGTGATTTTTCTCTG
GTCCCGCCGCATCCATACCGCCAGTTGTTTACCCTCACAACGTTCCAGTAACCGGGCATGTTCATCATCA
GTAACCCGTATCGTGAGCATCCTCTCTCGTTTCATCGGTATCATTACCCCCATGAACAGAAATCCCCCTT
ACACGGAGGCATCAGTGACCAAACAGGAAAAAACCGCCCTTAACATGGCCCGCTTTATCAGAAGCCAGAC
ATTAACGCTTCTGGAGAAACTCAACGAGCTGGACGCGGATGAACAGGCAGACATCTGTGAATCGCTTCAC
GACCACGCTGATGAGCTTTACCGCTGGGCCATTCTCATGAAGAATATCTTGAATTTATTGTCATATTA
Features (pLannotate 1.2.2; 24 found; start..end, strand, type, name):
   1204..1369    +  mobile_element Tn7L: mini-Tn7 element (left end of the Tn7 transposon) Tn7
   1789..3600    +  CDS            GUS: β-glucuronidase; uidA (or gusA) from E. coli
   3772..3800    +  promoter       Pc promoter: intI1 (promoter lies within the coding sequence); class 1 integron promoter
   3989..4522    +  CDS            GmR: gentamycin acetyltransferase; aacC1; confers resistance to gentamycin
   4657..6180    -  CDS            tnsD: TNSD_ECOLX - Protein predicted: Swiss-Prot protein existence level 4. TnsABC + TnsD promote high-frequency insertion of Tn7 into a specific target site known as att-Tn7 whereas TnsABC + TnsE promote low-frequency insertion into many different sites. From Escherichia coli.
   6186..7850    -  CDS            tnsC: TNSC_ECOLX - Experimental evidence at protein level: Swiss-Prot protein existence level 1. TnsABC + TnsD promote high-frequency insertion of Tn7 into a specific target site known as att-Tn7 whereas TnsABC + TnsE promote low-frequency insertion into many different sites. From Escherichia coli.
   7850..9955    -  CDS            tnsB: TNSB_ECOLX - Experimental evidence at protein level: Swiss-Prot protein existence level 1. Sequence-specific, DNA-binding protein required for Tn7 transposition. Recognizes sequences necessary for recombination at both left and right ends of Tn7 and, together with TnsA, forms the transposase. TnsB executes the 5'-DNA strand breakage and joining reactions. From Escherichia coli.
   9945..10763   -  CDS            tnsA: TNSA_ECOLX - Experimental evidence at protein level: Swiss-Prot protein existence level 1. Required for Tn7 transposition. Forms the transposase, together with TnsB. TnsA executes the 5'-DNA strand breakage reaction. TnsABC and TnsD promote high-frequency insertion of Tn7 into a specific target site known as ATT-Tn7 whereas TnsABC and TnsD promote low- frequency insertion into many different sites. From Escherichia coli.
  10673..10897   +  mobile_element Tn7R: mini-Tn7 element (right end of the Tn7 transposon) Tn7
  10926..11066   -  CDS            glmS (fragment): GLMS_ECOLI - Experimental evidence at protein level: Swiss-Prot protein existence level 1. Catalyzes the first step in hexosamine metabolism, converting fructose-6P into glucosamine-6P using glutamine as a nitrogen source. From Escherichia coli (strain K12).
  11073..11138   +  CDS            RMD1 (fragment): RMD1_YEAST - Experimental evidence at protein level: Swiss-Prot protein existence level 1. Required for sporulation where it is believed to have a role in meiotic nuclear division. From Saccharomyces cerevisiae (strain ATCC 204508 / S288c) (Baker's yeast).
  11586..11878   -  misc_feature   CEN4: S. cerevisiae CEN4 centromere
  11901..12033   -  misc_feature   CEN/ARS (fragment): S. cerevisiae CEN4 centromere fused to the autonomously replicating sequence ARS1/ARS416
  12033..12209   -  misc_feature   CEN/ARS (fragment): S. cerevisiae CEN4 centromere fused to the autonomously replicating sequence ARS1/ARS416
  12210..12974   -  rep_origin     ARS1 (fragment): S. cerevisiae autonomously replicating sequence ARS1/ARS416
  12975..13013   +  CDS            rop (fragment): Rop protein, which maintains plasmids at low copy number; rop
  13115..13255   +  misc_feature   bom: basis of mobility region from pBR322
  13441..14029   -  rep_origin     ori: high-copy-number ColE1/pMB1/pBR322/pUC origin of replication
  14211..15002   -  CDS            neo: KKA2_KLEPN - Also known as kan, nptII. Experimental evidence at protein level: Swiss-Prot protein existence level 1. Resistance to kanamycin, neomycin, paromomycin, ribostamycin, butirosin and gentamicin B. From Klebsiella pneumoniae.
  15034..15390   -  CDS            tnpA (fragment): TN5P_ECOLX - Also known as tnp. Experimental evidence at protein level: Swiss-Prot protein existence level 1. Mediates transposition of transposon Tn5 by a 'cut and paste' mechanism. First, the monomeric transposase binds the 19 bp inverted DNA repeats flanking the transposon. Then, dimerization of the DNA- bound transposase creates a synaptic DNA complex. After nicking of the first DNA strand, excision of the transposon proceeds through a series of intermediates. The transposase then mediates the insertion of the transposon at a new site by strand transfer. The activity of the wild- type tran
  15442..15657   +  promoter       URA3 promoter: S. cerevisiae URA3
  15658..16461   +  CDS            URA3: orotidine-5'-phosphate decarboxylase, required for uracil biosynthesis; S. cerevisiae URA3; yeast auxotrophic marker, counterselectable with 5-fluoroorotic acid (5-FOA)
  16698..17078   -  CDS            YPB1_ECOLX: Protein predicted: Swiss-Prot protein existence level 4. From Escherichia coli.
  17095..17244   +  CDS            rop (fragment): Rop protein, which maintains plasmids at low copy number; rop
