[The description below was written by a language model from this plasmid's Addgene catalogue record and pLannotate feature annotations shown in this document.]
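Description:
pYTSK65K_8G7 is a roughly 17.3 kb member of the modular pYT vector series, built on the pYTSK01K_0G7 backbone and designed to deliver expression cassettes into the chromosomal attTn7 site of bacteria; the associated work applied the series in Pseudomonas putida. It is a shuttle construct. In E. coli it replicates from a ColE1/pMB1-type origin, with a pBR322 bom mobilisation region and rop fragments nearby, and is selected with kanamycin through the nptII (neo) gene; the record lists it as low copy. For yeast it carries a CEN4/ARS1 centromeric replication module and the URA3 auxotrophic marker with its own promoter. These yeast elements fit the series' ligation-independent cloning route, probably assembly by recombination in yeast, though the record does not spell this out.

Annotated between the Tn7L and Tn7R ends are a promoterless E. coli uidA gene encoding β-glucuronidase (GUS) and the aacC1 gentamicin acetyltransferase gene driven by the class 1 integron Pc promoter. The tnsA, tnsB, tnsC and tnsD genes are also annotated in this interval, on the opposite strand; TnsABC together with TnsD directs high-frequency, site-specific insertion into attTn7, downstream of glmS. A short glmS fragment lies just beyond Tn7R. Target cassettes are inserted at an I-SceI site, which is not annotated in the feature table. Because uidA lacks its own promoter, it serves as a transcriptional reporter, presumably reading out transcription from the inserted cassette, and is measurable by X-Gluc or pNPG assays. Integrants are selected on gentamicin.
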