Addgene plasmid #177303: pYTSK65K_8G7
Purpose: genomic integration of genes (inserted in I-SceI-site) via transposon Tn7 with GmR and GUS
Depositing lab: Karl-Erich Jaeger. Depositing organization: Heinrich-Heine-Universitaet Duesseldorf. Publication: The modular pYT vector series employed for chromosomal gene integration and expression to produce carbazoles and glycolipids in P. putida. Weihmann R, Kubicki S, Bitzenhofer NL, Domrose A, Bator I, Kirschen LM, Kofler F, Funk A, Tiso T, Blank LM, Jaeger KE, Drepper T, Thies S, Loeschcke A. FEMS Microbes. 2022 Dec 19;4:xtac030. doi: 10.1093/femsmc/xtac030. eCollection 2023. PubMed 37333445.
Backbone
  Vector backbone: pYTSK01K_0G7
  Backbone size w/o insert (bp): 15436
  Vector type: Bacterial Expression, Synthetic Biology ; Yeast Expression, Tn7 genomic integration
  Selectable markers: Gentamicin ; URA3
Growth in bacteria
  Bacterial resistance: Kanamycin, 50 μg/mL
  Growth temperature: 37°C
  Growth strain: DH5alpha
  Copy number: Low Copy
Gene/Insert
  Gene/Insert name: uidA (alt names: promotorless GUS; Beta-glucuronidase)
  Species: Escherichia coli
  Insert size (bp): 1833
  Cloning method: Ligation Independent Cloning
  Sequencing primers: 5′ CTCAATCTCGCGCTATTGTG; 3′ GCCAAATTGCGTCAAGATCC
Terms and licenses: Academic/Nonprofit Terms; Industry Terms: Not Available to Industry
Depositor comments: Part of the pYT vector series which facilitates chromosomal integration in attTn7-site with selection on gentamicin and transcriptional reporter GUS (https://www.uniprot.org/uniprot/P05804; methods: X-Gluc-assay, pNPG-assay). Target expression cassettes can be inserted at the I-SceI site.
How to cite: pYTSK65K_8G7 was a gift from Karl-Erich Jaeger (Addgene plasmid # 177303 ; http://n2t.net/addgene:177303 ; RRID:Addgene_177303)
